>Addgene plasmid #119814 | SaABEmax | depositor full sequence | sequence record 226968 | SaABEmax sequence 7869 bps
ATATGCCAAGTACGCCCCCTATTGACGTCAATGACGGTAAATGGCCCGCCTGGCATTATGCCCAGTACAT
GACCTTATGGGACTTTCCTACTTGGCAGTACATCTACGTATTAGTCATCGCTATTACCATGGTGATGCGG
TTTTGGCAGTACATCAATGGGCGTGGATAGCGGTTTGACTCACGGGGATTTCCAAGTCTCCACCCCATTG
ACGTCAATGGGAGTTTGTTTTGGCACCAAAATCAACGGGACTTTCCAAAATGTCGTAACAACTCCGCCCC
ATTGACGCAAATGGGCGGTAGGCGTGTACGGTGGGAGGTCTATATAAGCAGAGCTGGTTTAGTGAACCGT
CAGATCCGCTAGAGATCCGCGGCCGCTAATACGACTCACTATAGGGAGAGCCGCCACCATGAAACGGACA
GCCGACGGAAGCGAGTTCGAGTCACCAAAGAAGAAGCGGAAAGTCTCTGAAGTCGAGTTTAGCCACGAGT
ATTGGATGAGGCACGCACTGACCCTGGCAAAGCGAGCATGGGATGAAAGAGAAGTCCCCGTGGGCGCCGT
GCTGGTGCACAACAATAGAGTGATCGGAGAGGGATGGAACAGGCCAATCGGCCGCCACGACCCTACCGCA
CACGCAGAGATCATGGCACTGAGGCAGGGAGGCCTGGTCATGCAGAATTACCGCCTGATCGATGCCACCC
TGTATGTGACACTGGAGCCATGCGTGATGTGCGCAGGAGCAATGATCCACAGCAGGATCGGAAGAGTGGT
GTTCGGAGCACGGGACGCCAAGACCGGCGCAGCAGGCTCCCTGATGGATGTGCTGCACCACCCCGGCATG
AACCACCGGGTGGAGATCACAGAGGGAATCCTGGCAGACGAGTGCGCCGCCCTGCTGAGCGATTTCTTTA
GAATGCGGAGACAGGAGATCAAGGCCCAGAAGAAGGCACAGAGCTCCACCGACTCTGGAGGATCTAGCGG
AGGATCCTCTGGAAGCGAGACACCAGGCACAAGCGAGTCCGCCACACCAGAGAGCTCCGGCGGCTCCTCC
GGAGGATCCTCTGAGGTGGAGTTTTCCCACGAGTACTGGATGAGACATGCCCTGACCCTGGCCAAGAGGG
CACGCGATGAGAGGGAGGTGCCTGTGGGAGCCGTGCTGGTGCTGAACAATAGAGTGATCGGCGAGGGCTG
GAACAGAGCCATCGGCCTGCACGACCCAACAGCCCATGCCGAAATTATGGCCCTGAGACAGGGCGGCCTG
GTCATGCAGAACTACAGACTGATTGACGCCACCCTGTACGTGACATTCGAGCCTTGCGTGATGTGCGCCG
GCGCCATGATCCACTCTAGGATCGGCCGCGTGGTGTTTGGCGTGAGGAACGCAAAAACCGGCGCCGCAGG
CTCCCTGATGGACGTGCTGCACTACCCCGGCATGAATCACCGCGTCGAAATTACCGAGGGAATCCTGGCA
GATGAATGTGCCGCCCTGCTGTGCTATTTCTTTCGGATGCCTAGACAGGTGTTCAATGCTCAGAAGAAGG
CCCAGAGCTCCACCGACTCCGGAGGATCTAGCGGAGGCTCCTCTGGCTCTGAGACACCTGGCACAAGCGA
GAGCGCAACACCTGAAAGCAGCGGGGGCAGCAGCGGGGGGTCAGGGAAGCGAAATTACATTCTGGGGCTG
GCCATTGGCATTACATCAGTGGGCTATGGCATCATTGACTACGAGACAAGGGACGTGATCGACGCCGGCG
TGAGACTGTTCAAGGAGGCCAACGTGGAGAACAATGAGGGCCGGAGATCCAAGAGGGGAGCAAGGCGCCT
GAAGCGGAGAAGGCGCCACAGAATCCAGAGAGTGAAGAAGCTGCTGTTCGATTACAACCTGCTGACCGAC
CACTCCGAGCTGTCTGGCATCAATCCTTATGAGGCCAGAGTGAAGGGCCTGTCCCAGAAGCTGTCTGAGG
AGGAGTTTAGCGCCGCCCTGCTGCACCTGGCAAAGAGGAGAGGCGTGCACAACGTGAATGAGGTGGAGGA
GGACACCGGCAACGAGCTGTCCACAAAGGAGCAGATCAGCCGCAATTCCAAGGCCCTGGAGGAGAAGTAT
GTGGCCGAGCTGCAGCTGGAGCGGCTGAAGAAGGATGGCGAGGTGAGGGGCTCCATCAATCGCTTCAAGA
CCTCTGACTACGTGAAGGAGGCCAAGCAGCTGCTGAAGGTGCAGAAGGCCTACCACCAGCTGGATCAGTC
CTTTATCGATACATATATCGACCTGCTGGAGACAAGGCGCACATACTATGAGGGACCAGGAGAGGGCTCT
CCCTTCGGCTGGAAGGACATCAAGGAGTGGTACGAGATGCTGATGGGCCACTGCACCTATTTTCCAGAGG
AGCTGAGAAGCGTGAAGTACGCCTATAACGCCGATCTGTACAACGCCCTGAATGACCTGAACAACCTGGT
CATCACCAGGGATGAGAACGAGAAGCTGGAGTACTATGAGAAGTTCCAGATCATCGAGAACGTGTTCAAG
CAGAAGAAGAAGCCTACACTGAAGCAGATCGCCAAGGAGATCCTGGTGAACGAGGAGGACATCAAGGGCT
ACCGCGTGACCTCCACAGGCAAGCCAGAGTTCACCAATCTGAAGGTGTATCACGATATCAAGGACATCAC
AGCCCGGAAGGAGATCATCGAGAACGCCGAGCTGCTGGATCAGATCGCCAAGATCCTGACCATCTATCAG
AGCTCCGAGGACATCCAGGAGGAGCTGACCAACCTGAATAGCGAGCTGACACAGGAGGAGATCGAGCAGA
TCAGCAATCTGAAGGGCTACACCGGCACACACAACCTGAGCCTGAAGGCCATCAATCTGATCCTGGATGA
GCTGTGGCACACAAACGACAATCAGATCGCCATCTTTAACCGGCTGAAGCTGGTGCCAAAGAAGGTGGAC
CTGTCCCAGCAGAAGGAGATCCCAACCACACTGGTGGACGATTTCATCCTGTCTCCCGTGGTGAAGCGGA
GCTTCATCCAGAGCATCAAAGTGATCAACGCCATCATCAAGAAGTACGGCCTGCCCAATGATATCATCAT
CGAGCTGGCCAGGGAGAAGAACTCCAAGGACGCCCAGAAGATGATCAATGAGATGCAGAAGAGGAACCGC
CAGACCAATGAGCGGATCGAGGAGATCATCAGAACCACAGGCAAGGAGAACGCCAAGTACCTGATCGAGA
AGATCAAGCTGCACGATATGCAGGAGGGCAAGTGTCTGTATTCTCTGGAGGCCATCCCTCTGGAGGACCT
GCTGAACAATCCATTCAACTACGAGGTGGATCACATCATCCCCCGGAGCGTGAGCTTCGACAATTCTTTT
AACAATAAGGTGCTGGTGAAGCAGGAGGAGAACAGCAAGAAGGGCAATAGGACCCCTTTCCAGTACCTGT
CTAGCTCCGATTCTAAGATCAGCTACGAGACATTCAAGAAGCACATCCTGAATCTGGCCAAGGGCAAGGG
CCGCATCAGCAAGACCAAGAAGGAGTACCTGCTGGAGGAGCGGGACATCAACAGATTCTCCGTGCAGAAG
GACTTCATCAACCGGAATCTGGTGGACACCAGATACGCCACACGCGGCCTGATGAATCTGCTGCGGTCTT
ATTTCAGAGTGAACAATCTGGATGTGAAGGTGAAGAGCATCAACGGCGGCTTCACCTCCTTTCTGCGGAG
AAAGTGGAAGTTTAAGAAGGAGCGCAACAAGGGCTATAAGCACCACGCCGAGGATGCCCTGATCATCGCC
AATGCCGACTTCATCTTTAAGGAGTGGAAGAAGCTGGACAAGGCCAAGAAAGTGATGGAGAACCAGATGT
TCGAGGAGAAGCAGGCCGAGAGCATGCCCGAGATCGAGACAGAGCAGGAGTACAAGGAGATTTTCATCAC
ACCTCACCAGATCAAGCACATCAAGGACTTCAAGGACTACAAGTATTCTCACAGGGTGGATAAGAAGCCC
AACCGCGAGCTGATCAATGACACCCTGTATAGCACACGGAAGGACGATAAGGGCAATACCCTGATCGTGA
ACAATCTGAACGGCCTGTACGACAAGGATAATGACAAGCTGAAGAAGCTGATCAACAAGTCTCCCGAGAA
GCTGCTGATGTACCACCACGATCCTCAGACATATCAGAAGCTGAAGCTGATCATGGAGCAGTACGGCGAC
GAGAAGAACCCACTGTATAAGTACTATGAGGAGACAGGCAACTACCTGACAAAGTATAGCAAGAAGGATA
ATGGCCCCGTGATCAAGAAGATCAAGTACTATGGCAACAAGCTGAATGCCCACCTGGACATCACCGACGA
TTACCCTAACTCTCGCAATAAGGTGGTGAAGCTGAGCCTGAAGCCATACCGGTTCGACGTGTACCTGGAC
AACGGCGTGTATAAGTTTGTGACAGTGAAGAATCTGGATGTGATCAAGAAGGAGAACTACTATGAGGTGA
ACAGCAAGTGCTACGAGGAGGCCAAGAAGCTGAAGAAGATCAGCAACCAGGCCGAGTTCATCGCCTCTTT
TTACAACAATGACCTGATCAAGATCAATGGCGAGCTGTATAGAGTGATCGGCGTGAACAATGATCTGCTG
AACAGAATCGAAGTGAATATGATCGACATCACCTACAGGGAGTATCTGGAGAACATGAATGATAAGAGGC
CCCCTCGCATCATCAAGACCATCGCCTCTAAGACACAGAGCATCAAGAAGTACAGCACAGACATCCTGGG
GAACCTGTATGAAGTCAAGAGCAAGAAACATCCTCAGATTATCAAGAAAGGCTCTGGCGGCTCAAAAAGA
ACCGCCGACGGCAGCGAATTCGAGCCCAAGAAGAAGAGGAAAGTCTAACCGGTCATCATCACCATCACCA
TTGAGTTTAAACCCGCTGATCAGCCTCGACTGTGCCTTCTAGTTGCCAGCCATCTGTTGTTTGCCCCTCC
CCCGTGCCTTCCTTGACCCTGGAAGGTGCCACTCCCACTGTCCTTTCCTAATAAAATGAGGAAATTGCAT
CGCATTGTCTGAGTAGGTGTCATTCTATTCTGGGGGGTGGGGTGGGGCAGGACAGCAAGGGGGAGGATTG
GGAAGACAATAGCAGGCATGCTGGGGATGCGGTGGGCTCTATGGCTTCTGAGGCGGAAAGAACCAGCTGG
GGCTCGATACCGTCGACCTCTAGCTAGAGCTTGGCGTAATCATGGTCATAGCTGTTTCCTGTGTGAAATT
GTTATCCGCTCACAATTCCACACAACATACGAGCCGGAAGCATAAAGTGTAAAGCCTAGGGTGCCTAATG
AGTGAGCTAACTCACATTAATTGCGTTGCGCTCACTGCCCGCTTTCCAGTCGGGAAACCTGTCGTGCCAG
CTGCATTAATGAATCGGCCAACGCGCGGGGAGAGGCGGTTTGCGTATTGGGCGCTCTTCCGCTTCCTCGC
TCACTGACTCGCTGCGCTCGGTCGTTCGGCTGCGGCGAGCGGTATCAGCTCACTCAAAGGCGGTAATACG
GTTATCCACAGAATCAGGGGATAACGCAGGAAAGAACATGTGAGCAAAAGGCCAGCAAAAGGCCAGGAAC
CGTAAAAAGGCCGCGTTGCTGGCGTTTTTCCATAGGCTCCGCCCCCCTGACGAGCATCACAAAAATCGAC
GCTCAAGTCAGAGGTGGCGAAACCCGACAGGACTATAAAGATACCAGGCGTTTCCCCCTGGAAGCTCCCT
CGTGCGCTCTCCTGTTCCGACCCTGCCGCTTACCGGATACCTGTCCGCCTTTCTCCCTTCGGGAAGCGTG
GCGCTTTCTCATAGCTCACGCTGTAGGTATCTCAGTTCGGTGTAGGTCGTTCGCTCCAAGCTGGGCTGTG
TGCACGAACCCCCCGTTCAGCCCGACCGCTGCGCCTTATCCGGTAACTATCGTCTTGAGTCCAACCCGGT
AAGACACGACTTATCGCCACTGGCAGCAGCCACTGGTAACAGGATTAGCAGAGCGAGGTATGTAGGCGGT
GCTACAGAGTTCTTGAAGTGGTGGCCTAACTACGGCTACACTAGAAGAACAGTATTTGGTATCTGCGCTC
TGCTGAAGCCAGTTACCTTCGGAAAAAGAGTTGGTAGCTCTTGATCCGGCAAACAAACCACCGCTGGTAG
CGGTGGTTTTTTTGTTTGCAAGCAGCAGATTACGCGCAGAAAAAAAGGATCTCAAGAAGATCCTTTGATC
TTTTCTACGGGGTCTGACGCTCAGTGGAACGAAAACTCACGTTAAGGGATTTTGGTCATGAGATTATCAA
AAAGGATCTTCACCTAGATCCTTTTAAATTAAAAATGAAGTTTTAAATCAATCTAAAGTATATATGAGTA
AACTTGGTCTGACAGTTACCAATGCTTAATCAGTGAGGCACCTATCTCAGCGATCTGTCTATTTCGTTCA
TCCATAGTTGCCTGACTCCCCGTCGTGTAGATAACTACGATACGGGAGGGCTTACCATCTGGCCCCAGTG
CTGCAATGATACCGCGAGACCCACGCTCACCGGCTCCAGATTTATCAGCAATAAACCAGCCAGCCGGAAG
GGCCGAGCGCAGAAGTGGTCCTGCAACTTTATCCGCCTCCATCCAGTCTATTAATTGTTGCCGGGAAGCT
AGAGTAAGTAGTTCGCCAGTTAATAGTTTGCGCAACGTTGTTGCCATTGCTACAGGCATCGTGGTGTCAC
GCTCGTCGTTTGGTATGGCTTCATTCAGCTCCGGTTCCCAACGATCAAGGCGAGTTACATGATCCCCCAT
GTTGTGCAAAAAAGCGGTTAGCTCCTTCGGTCCTCCGATCGTTGTCAGAAGTAAGTTGGCCGCAGTGTTA
TCACTCATGGTTATGGCAGCACTGCATAATTCTCTTACTGTCATGCCATCCGTAAGATGCTTTTCTGTGA
CTGGTGAGTACTCAACCAAGTCATTCTGAGAATAGTGTATGCGGCGACCGAGTTGCTCTTGCCCGGCGTC
AATACGGGATAATACCGCGCCACATAGCAGAACTTTAAAAGTGCTCATCATTGGAAAACGTTCTTCGGGG
CGAAAACTCTCAAGGATCTTACCGCTGTTGAGATCCAGTTCGATGTAACCCACTCGTGCACCCAACTGAT
CTTCAGCATCTTTTACTTTCACCAGCGTTTCTGGGTGAGCAAAAACAGGAAGGCAAAATGCCGCAAAAAA
GGGAATAAGGGCGACACGGAAATGTTGAATACTCATACTCTTCCTTTTTCAATATTATTGAAGCATTTAT
CAGGGTTATTGTCTCATGAGCGGATACATATTTGAATGTATTTAGAAAAATAAACAAATAGGGGTTCCGC
GCACATTTCCCCGAAAAGTGCCACCTGACGTCGACGGATCGGGAGATCGATCTCCCGATCCCCTAGGGTC
GACTCTCAGTACAATCTGCTCTGATGCCGCATAGTTAAGCCAGTATCTGCTCCCTGCTTGTGTGTTGGAG
GTCGCTGAGTAGTGCGCGAGCAAAATTTAAGCTACAACAAGGCAAGGCTTGACCGACAATTGCATGAAGA
ATCTGCTTAGGGTTAGGCGTTTTGCGCTGCTTCGCGATGTACGGGCCAGATATACGCGTTGACATTGATT
ATTGACTAGTTATTAATAGTAATCAATTACGGGGTCATTAGTTCATAGCCCATATATGGAGTTCCGCGTT
ACATAACTTACGGTAAATGGCCCGCCTGGCTGACCGCCCAACGACCCCCGCCCATTGACGTCAATAATGA
CGTATGTTCCCATAGTAACGCCAATAGGGACTTTCCATTGACGTCAATGGGTGGAGTATTTACGGTAAAC
TGCCCACTTGGCAGTACATCAAGTGTATC
Features (pLannotate 1.2.2; 17 found; start..end, strand, type, name):
    132..335     +  promoter       CMV promoter: human cytomegalovirus (CMV) immediate early promoter
    377..395     +  promoter       T7 promoter: promoter for bacteriophage T7 RNA polymerase
    466..942     +  CDS            tadA: TADA_ECOLI - Also known as yfhC. Experimental evidence at protein level: Swiss-Prot protein existence level 1. Catalyzes the deamination of adenosine to inosine at the wobble position 34 of tRNA(Arg2). Essential for cell viability. From Escherichia coli (strain K12).
   1063..1554    +  CDS            tadA: TADA_ECOLI - Also known as yfhC. Experimental evidence at protein level: Swiss-Prot protein existence level 1. Catalyzes the deamination of adenosine to inosine at the wobble position 34 of tRNA(Arg2). Essential for cell viability. From Escherichia coli (strain K12).
   1657..4812    +  CDS            cas9: CAS9_STAAU - Experimental evidence at protein level: Swiss-Prot protein existence level 1. CRISPR (clustered regularly interspaced short palindromic repeat) is an adaptive immune system that provides protection against mobile genetic elements (viruses, transposable elements and conjugative plasmids). CRISPR clusters contain spacers, sequences complementary to antecedent mobile elements, and target invading nucleic acids. CRISPR clusters are transcribed and processed into CRISPR RNA (crRNA). In type II CRISPR systems correct processing of pre-crRNA requires a trans- encoded small RNA (tracrRNA)
   4930..5154    +  polyA_signal   bGH poly(A) signal: bovine growth hormone polyadenylation signal
   5158..5179    +  promoter       SV40 promoter (fragment): SV40 enhancer and early promoter
   5184..5200    +  misc_feature   MCS (fragment): pBluescript multiple cloning site
   5249..5265    -  protein_bind   lac operator: The lac repressor binds to the lac operator to inhibit transcription in E. coli. This inhibition can be relieved by adding lactose or isopropyl-β-D-thiogalactopyranoside (IPTG). lac repressor encoded by lacI
   5273..5303    -  promoter       lac promoter: promoter for the E. coli lac operon
   5318..5339    -  protein_bind   CAP binding site: CAP binding activates transcription in the presence of cAMP. E. coli catabolite activator protein
   5352..5444    -  CDS            lacI (fragment): lac repressor; lacI; The lac repressor binds to the lac operator to inhibit transcription in E. coli. This inhibition can be relieved by adding lactose or isopropyl-β-D-thiogalactopyranoside (IPTG).
   5627..6215    -  rep_origin     ori: high-copy-number ColE1/pMB1/pBR322/pUC origin of replication
   6386..7246    -  CDS            AmpR: β-lactamase; bla; confers resistance to ampicillin, carbenicillin, and related antibiotics
   7247..7351    -  promoter       AmpR promoter: bla
   7422..7466    -  misc_feature   bom (fragment): basis of mobility region from pBR322
   7621..131     +  enhancer       CMV enhancer (across the origin): human cytomegalovirus immediate early enhancer
