>Addgene plasmid #119814 | SaABEmax | addgene full sequence | sequence record 231829 | Addgene NGS Result
GCGCGAGCAAAATTTAAGCTACAACAAGGCAAGGCTTGACCGACAATTGCATGAAGAATCTGCTTAGGGT
TAGGCGTTTTGCGCTGCTTCGCGATGTACGGGCCAGATATACGCGTTGACATTGATTATTGACTAGTTAT
TAATAGTAATCAATTACGGGGTCATTAGTTCATAGCCCATATATGGAGTTCCGCGTTACATAACTTACGG
TAAATGGCCCGCCTGGCTGACCGCCCAACGACCCCCGCCCATTGACGTCAATAATGACGTATGTTCCCAT
AGTAACGCCAATAGGGACTTTCCATTGACGTCAATGGGTGGAGTATTTACGGTAAACTGCCCACTTGGCA
GTACATCAAGTGTATCATATGCCAAGTACGCCCCCTATTGACGTCAATGACGGTAAATGGCCCGCCTGGC
ATTATGCCCAGTACATGACCTTATGGGACTTTCCTACTTGGCAGTACATCTACGTATTAGTCATCGCTAT
TACCATGGTGATGCGGTTTTGGCAGTACATCAATGGGCGTGGATAGCGGTTTGACTCACGGGGATTTCCA
AGTCTCCACCCCATTGACGTCAATGGGAGTTTGTTTTGGCACCAAAATCAACGGGACTTTCCAAAATGTC
GTAACAACTCCGCCCCATTGACGCAAATGGGCGGTAGGCGTGTACGGTGGGAGGTCTATATAAGCAGAGC
TGGTTTAGTGAACCGTCAGATCCGCTAGAGATCCGCGGCCGCTAATACGACTCACTATAGGGAGAGCCGC
CACCATGAAACGGACAGCCGACGGAAGCGAGTTCGAGTCACCAAAGAAGAAGCGGAAAGTCTCTGAAGTC
GAGTTTAGCCACGAGTATTGGATGAGGCACGCACTGACCCTGGCAAAGCGAGCATGGGATGAAAGAGAAG
TCCCCGTGGGCGCCGTGCTGGTGCACAACAATAGAGTGATCGGAGAGGGATGGAACAGGCCAATCGGCCG
CCACGACCCTACCGCACACGCAGAGATCATGGCACTGAGGCAGGGAGGCCTGGTCATGCAGAATTACCGC
CTGATCGATGCCACCCTGTATGTGACACTGGAGCCATGCGTGATGTGCGCAGGAGCAATGATCCACAGCA
GGATCGGAAGAGTGGTGTTCGGAGCACGGGACGCCAAGACCGGCGCAGCAGGCTCCCTGATGGATGTGCT
GCACCACCCCGGCATGAACCACCGGGTGGAGATCACAGAGGGAATCCTGGCAGACGAGTGCGCCGCCCTG
CTGAGCGATTTCTTTAGAATGCGGAGACAGGAGATCAAGGCCCAGAAGAAGGCACAGAGCTCCACCGACT
CTGGAGGATCTAGCGGAGGATCCTCTGGAAGCGAGACACCAGGCACAAGCGAGTCCGCCACACCAGAGAG
CTCCGGCGGCTCCTCCGGAGGATCCTCTGAGGTGGAGTTTTCCCACGAGTACTGGATGAGACATGCCCTG
ACCCTGGCCAAGAGGGCACGCGATGAGAGGGAGGTGCCTGTGGGAGCCGTGCTGGTGCTGAACAATAGAG
TGATCGGCGAGGGCTGGAACAGAGCCATCGGCCTGCACGACCCAACAGCCCATGCCGAAATTATGGCCCT
GAGACAGGGCGGCCTGGTCATGCAGAACTACAGACTGATTGACGCCACCCTGTACGTGACATTCGAGCCT
TGCGTGATGTGCGCCGGCGCCATGATCCACTCTAGGATCGGCCGCGTGGTGTTTGGCGTGAGGAACGCAA
AAACCGGCGCCGCAGGCTCCCTGATGGACGTGCTGCACTACCCCGGCATGAATCACCGCGTCGAAATTAC
CGAGGGAATCCTGGCAGATGAATGTGCCGCCCTGCTGTGCTATTTCTTTCGGATGCCTAGACAGGTGTTC
AATGCTCAGAAGAAGGCCCAGAGCTCCACCGACTCCGGAGGATCTAGCGGAGGCTCCTCTGGCTCTGAGA
CACCTGGCACAAGCGAGAGCGCAACACCTGAAAGCAGCGGGGGCAGCAGCGGGGGGTCAGGGAAGCGAAA
TTACATTCTGGGGCTGGCCATTGGCATTACATCAGTGGGCTATGGCATCATTGACTACGAGACAAGGGAC
GTGATCGACGCCGGCGTGAGACTGTTCAAGGAGGCCAACGTGGAGAACAATGAGGGCCGGAGATCCAAGA
GGGGAGCAAGGCGCCTGAAGCGGAGAAGGCGCCACAGAATCCAGAGAGTGAAGAAGCTGCTGTTCGATTA
CAACCTGCTGACCGACCACTCCGAGCTGTCTGGCATCAATCCTTATGAGGCCAGAGTGAAGGGCCTGTCC
CAGAAGCTGTCTGAGGAGGAGTTTAGCGCCGCCCTGCTGCACCTGGCAAAGAGGAGAGGCGTGCACAACG
TGAATGAGGTGGAGGAGGACACCGGCAACGAGCTGTCCACAAAGGAGCAGATCAGCCGCAATTCCAAGGC
CCTGGAGGAGAAGTATGTGGCCGAGCTGCAGCTGGAGCGGCTGAAGAAGGATGGCGAGGTGAGGGGCTCC
ATCAATCGCTTCAAGACCTCTGACTACGTGAAGGAGGCCAAGCAGCTGCTGAAGGTGCAGAAGGCCTACC
ACCAGCTGGATCAGTCCTTTATCGATACATATATCGACCTGCTGGAGACAAGGCGCACATACTATGAGGG
ACCAGGAGAGGGCTCTCCCTTCGGCTGGAAGGACATCAAGGAGTGGTACGAGATGCTGATGGGCCACTGC
ACCTATTTTCCAGAGGAGCTGAGAAGCGTGAAGTACGCCTATAACGCCGATCTGTACAACGCCCTGAATG
ACCTGAACAACCTGGTCATCACCAGGGATGAGAACGAGAAGCTGGAGTACTATGAGAAGTTCCAGATCAT
CGAGAACGTGTTCAAGCAGAAGAAGAAGCCTACACTGAAGCAGATCGCCAAGGAGATCCTGGTGAACGAG
GAGGACATCAAGGGCTACCGCGTGACCTCCACAGGCAAGCCAGAGTTCACCAATCTGAAGGTGTATCACG
ATATCAAGGACATCACAGCCCGGAAGGAGATCATCGAGAACGCCGAGCTGCTGGATCAGATCGCCAAGAT
CCTGACCATCTATCAGAGCTCCGAGGACATCCAGGAGGAGCTGACCAACCTGAATAGCGAGCTGACACAG
GAGGAGATCGAGCAGATCAGCAATCTGAAGGGCTACACCGGCACACACAACCTGAGCCTGAAGGCCATCA
ATCTGATCCTGGATGAGCTGTGGCACACAAACGACAATCAGATCGCCATCTTTAACCGGCTGAAGCTGGT
GCCAAAGAAGGTGGACCTGTCCCAGCAGAAGGAGATCCCAACCACACTGGTGGACGATTTCATCCTGTCT
CCCGTGGTGAAGCGGAGCTTCATCCAGAGCATCAAAGTGATCAACGCCATCATCAAGAAGTACGGCCTGC
CCAATGATATCATCATCGAGCTGGCCAGGGAGAAGAACTCCAAGGACGCCCAGAAGATGATCAATGAGAT
GCAGAAGAGGAACCGCCAGACCAATGAGCGGATCGAGGAGATCATCAGAACCACAGGCAAGGAGAACGCC
AAGTACCTGATCGAGAAGATCAAGCTGCACGATATGCAGGAGGGCAAGTGTCTGTATTCTCTGGAGGCCA
TCCCTCTGGAGGACCTGCTGAACAATCCATTCAACTACGAGGTGGATCACATCATCCCCCGGAGCGTGAG
CTTCGACAATTCTTTTAACAATAAGGTGCTGGTGAAGCAGGAGGAGAACAGCAAGAAGGGCAATAGGACC
CCTTTCCAGTACCTGTCTAGCTCCGATTCTAAGATCAGCTACGAGACATTCAAGAAGCACATCCTGAATC
TGGCCAAGGGCAAGGGCCGCATCAGCAAGACCAAGAAGGAGTACCTGCTGGAGGAGCGGGACATCAACAG
ATTCTCCGTGCAGAAGGACTTCATCAACCGGAATCTGGTGGACACCAGATACGCCACACGCGGCCTGATG
AATCTGCTGCGGTCTTATTTCAGAGTGAACAATCTGGATGTGAAGGTGAAGAGCATCAACGGCGGCTTCA
CCTCCTTTCTGCGGAGAAAGTGGAAGTTTAAGAAGGAGCGCAACAAGGGCTATAAGCACCACGCCGAGGA
TGCCCTGATCATCGCCAATGCCGACTTCATCTTTAAGGAGTGGAAGAAGCTGGACAAGGCCAAGAAAGTG
ATGGAGAACCAGATGTTCGAGGAGAAGCAGGCCGAGAGCATGCCCGAGATCGAGACAGAGCAGGAGTACA
AGGAGATTTTCATCACACCTCACCAGATCAAGCACATCAAGGACTTCAAGGACTACAAGTATTCTCACAG
GGTGGATAAGAAGCCCAACCGCGAGCTGATCAATGACACCCTGTATAGCACACGGAAGGACGATAAGGGC
AATACCCTGATCGTGAACAATCTGAACGGCCTGTACGACAAGGATAATGACAAGCTGAAGAAGCTGATCA
ACAAGTCTCCCGAGAAGCTGCTGATGTACCACCACGATCCTCAGACATATCAGAAGCTGAAGCTGATCAT
GGAGCAGTACGGCGACGAGAAGAACCCACTGTATAAGTACTATGAGGAGACAGGCAACTACCTGACAAAG
TATAGCAAGAAGGATAATGGCCCCGTGATCAAGAAGATCAAGTACTATGGCAACAAGCTGAATGCCCACC
TGGACATCACCGACGATTACCCTAACTCTCGCAATAAGGTGGTGAAGCTGAGCCTGAAGCCATACCGGTT
CGACGTGTACCTGGACAACGGCGTGTATAAGTTTGTGACAGTGAAGAATCTGGATGTGATCAAGAAGGAG
AACTACTATGAGGTGAACAGCAAGTGCTACGAGGAGGCCAAGAAGCTGAAGAAGATCAGCAACCAGGCCG
AGTTCATCGCCTCTTTTTACAACAATGACCTGATCAAGATCAATGGCGAGCTGTATAGAGTGATCGGCGT
GAACAATGATCTGCTGAACAGAATCGAAGTGAATATGATCGACATCACCTACAGGGAGTATCTGGAGAAC
ATGAATGATAAGAGGCCCCCTCGCATCATCAAGACCATCGCCTCTAAGACACAGAGCATCAAGAAGTACA
GCACAGACATCCTGGGGAACCTGTATGAAGTCAAGAGCAAGAAACATCCTCAGATTATCAAGAAAGGCTC
TGGCGGCTCAAAAAGAACCGCCGACGGCAGCGAATTCGAGCCCAAGAAGAAGAGGAAAGTCTAACCGGTC
ATCATCACCATCACCATTGAGTTTAAACCCGCTGATCAGCCTCGACTGTGCCTTCTAGTTGCCAGCCATC
TGTTGTTTGCCCCTCCCCCGTGCCTTCCTTGACCCTGGAAGGTGCCACTCCCACTGTCCTTTCCTAATAA
AATGAGGAAATTGCATCGCATTGTCTGAGTAGGTGTCATTCTATTCTGGGGGGTGGGGTGGGGCAGGACA
GCAAGGGGGAGGATTGGGAAGACAATAGCAGGCATGCTGGGGATGCGGTGGGCTCTATGGCTTCTGAGGC
GGAAAGAACCAGCTGGGGCTCGATACCGTCGACCTCTAGCTAGAGCTTGGCGTAATCATGGTCATAGCTG
TTTCCTGTGTGAAATTGTTATCCGCTCACAATTCCACACAACATACGAGCCGGAAGCATAAAGTGTAAAG
CCTAGGGTGCCTAATGAGTGAGCTAACTCACATTAATTGCGTTGCGCTCACTGCCCGCTTTCCAGTCGGG
AAACCTGTCGTGCCAGCTGCATTAATGAATCGGCCAACGCGCGGGGAGAGGCGGTTTGCGTATTGGGCGC
TCTTCCGCTTCCTCGCTCACTGACTCGCTGCGCTCGGTCGTTCGGCTGCGGCGAGCGGTATCAGCTCACT
CAAAGGCGGTAATACGGTTATCCACAGAATCAGGGGATAACGCAGGAAAGAACATGTGAGCAAAAGGCCA
GCAAAAGGCCAGGAACCGTAAAAAGGCCGCGTTGCTGGCGTTTTTCCATAGGCTCCGCCCCCCTGACGAG
CATCACAAAAATCGACGCTCAAGTCAGAGGTGGCGAAACCCGACAGGACTATAAAGATACCAGGCGTTTC
CCCCTGGAAGCTCCCTCGTGCGCTCTCCTGTTCCGACCCTGCCGCTTACCGGATACCTGTCCGCCTTTCT
CCCTTCGGGAAGCGTGGCGCTTTCTCATAGCTCACGCTGTAGGTATCTCAGTTCGGTGTAGGTCGTTCGC
TCCAAGCTGGGCTGTGTGCACGAACCCCCCGTTCAGCCCGACCGCTGCGCCTTATCCGGTAACTATCGTC
TTGAGTCCAACCCGGTAAGACACGACTTATCGCCACTGGCAGCAGCCACTGGTAACAGGATTAGCAGAGC
GAGGTATGTAGGCGGTGCTACAGAGTTCTTGAAGTGGTGGCCTAACTACGGCTACACTAGAAGAACAGTA
TTTGGTATCTGCGCTCTGCTGAAGCCAGTTACCTTCGGAAAAAGAGTTGGTAGCTCTTGATCCGGCAAAC
AAACCACCGCTGGTAGCGGTGGTTTTTTTGTTTGCAAGCAGCAGATTACGCGCAGAAAAAAAGGATCTCA
AGAAGATCCTTTGATCTTTTCTACGGGGTCTGACACTCAGTGGAACGAAAACTCACGTTAAGGGATTTTG
GTCATGAGATTATCAAAAAGGATCTTCACCTAGATCCTTTTAAATTAAAAATGAAGTTTTAAATCAATCT
AAAGTATATATGAGTAAACTTGGTCTGACAGTTACCAATGCTTAATCAGTGAGGCACCTATCTCAGCGAT
CTGTCTATTTCGTTCATCCATAGTTGCCTGACTCCCCGTCGTGTAGATAACTACGATACGGGAGGGCTTA
CCATCTGGCCCCAGTGCTGCAATGATACCGCGAGACCCACGCTCACCGGCTCCAGATTTATCAGCAATAA
ACCAGCCAGCCGGAAGGGCCGAGCGCAGAAGTGGTCCTGCAACTTTATCCGCCTCCATCCAGTCTATTAA
TTGTTGCCGGGAAGCTAGAGTAAGTAGTTCGCCAGTTAATAGTTTGCGCAACGTTGTTGCCATTGCTACA
GGCATCGTGGTGTCACGCTCGTCGTTTGGTATGGCTTCATTCAGCTCCGGTTCCCAACGATCAAGGCGAG
TTACATGATCCCCCATGTTGTGCAAAAAAGCGGTTAGCTCCTTCGGTCCTCCGATCGTTGTCAGAAGTAA
GTTGGCCGCAGTGTTATCACTCATGGTTATGGCAGCACTGCATAATTCTCTTACTGTCATGCCATCCGTA
AGATGCTTTTCTGTGACTGGTGAGTACTCAACCAAGTCATTCTGAGAATAGTGTATGCGGCGACCGAGTT
GCTCTTGCCCGGCGTCAATACGGGATAATACCGCGCCACATAGCAGAACTTTAAAAGTGCTCATCATTGG
AAAACGTTCTTCGGGGCGAAAACTCTCAAGGATCTTACCGCTGTTGAGATCCAGTTCGATGTAACCCACT
CGTGCACCCAACTGATCTTCAGCATCTTTTACTTTCACCAGCGTTTCTGGGTGAGCAAAAACAGGAAGGC
AAAATGCCGCAAAAAAGGGAATAAGGGCGACACGGAAATGTTGAATACTCATACTCTTCCTTTTTCAATA
TTATTGAAGCATTTATCAGGGTTATTGTCTCATGAGCGGATACATATTTGAATGTATTTAGAAAAATAAA
CAAATAGGGGTTCCGCGCACATTTCCCCGAAAAGTGCCACCTGACGTCGACGGATCGGGAGATCGATCTC
CCGATCCCCTAGGGTCGACTCTCAGTACAATCTGCTCTGATGCCGCATAGTTAAGCCAGTATCTGCTCCC
TGCTTGTGTGTTGGAGGTCGCTGAGTAGT
Features (pLannotate 1.2.2; 17 found; start..end, strand, type, name):
    118..497     +  enhancer       CMV enhancer: human cytomegalovirus immediate early enhancer
    498..701     +  promoter       CMV promoter: human cytomegalovirus (CMV) immediate early promoter
    743..761     +  promoter       T7 promoter: promoter for bacteriophage T7 RNA polymerase
    832..1308    +  CDS            tadA: TADA_ECOLI - Also known as yfhC. Experimental evidence at protein level: Swiss-Prot protein existence level 1. Catalyzes the deamination of adenosine to inosine at the wobble position 34 of tRNA(Arg2). Essential for cell viability. From Escherichia coli (strain K12).
   1429..1920    +  CDS            tadA: TADA_ECOLI - Also known as yfhC. Experimental evidence at protein level: Swiss-Prot protein existence level 1. Catalyzes the deamination of adenosine to inosine at the wobble position 34 of tRNA(Arg2). Essential for cell viability. From Escherichia coli (strain K12).
   2023..5178    +  CDS            cas9: CAS9_STAAU - Experimental evidence at protein level: Swiss-Prot protein existence level 1. CRISPR (clustered regularly interspaced short palindromic repeat) is an adaptive immune system that provides protection against mobile genetic elements (viruses, transposable elements and conjugative plasmids). CRISPR clusters contain spacers, sequences complementary to antecedent mobile elements, and target invading nucleic acids. CRISPR clusters are transcribed and processed into CRISPR RNA (crRNA). In type II CRISPR systems correct processing of pre-crRNA requires a trans- encoded small RNA (tracrRNA)
   5296..5520    +  polyA_signal   bGH poly(A) signal: bovine growth hormone polyadenylation signal
   5524..5545    +  promoter       SV40 promoter (fragment): SV40 enhancer and early promoter
   5550..5566    +  misc_feature   MCS (fragment): pBluescript multiple cloning site
   5615..5631    -  protein_bind   lac operator: The lac repressor binds to the lac operator to inhibit transcription in E. coli. This inhibition can be relieved by adding lactose or isopropyl-β-D-thiogalactopyranoside (IPTG). lac repressor encoded by lacI
   5639..5669    -  promoter       lac promoter: promoter for the E. coli lac operon
   5684..5705    -  protein_bind   CAP binding site: CAP binding activates transcription in the presence of cAMP. E. coli catabolite activator protein
   5718..5810    -  CDS            lacI (fragment): lac repressor; lacI; The lac repressor binds to the lac operator to inhibit transcription in E. coli. This inhibition can be relieved by adding lactose or isopropyl-β-D-thiogalactopyranoside (IPTG).
   5993..6581    -  rep_origin     ori: high-copy-number ColE1/pMB1/pBR322/pUC origin of replication
   6752..7612    -  CDS            AmpR: β-lactamase; bla; confers resistance to ampicillin, carbenicillin, and related antibiotics
   7613..7717    -  promoter       AmpR promoter: bla
   7788..7832    -  misc_feature   bom (fragment): basis of mobility region from pBR322
