[The description below was written by a language model from this plasmid's Addgene catalogue record and pLannotate feature annotations shown in this document.]
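Description:
SaABEmax is a 7,869-bp mammalian expression plasmid encoding an adenine (A-to-G) base editor built on Staphylococcus aureus Cas9. The backbone is a pCMV vector with a pBR322/ColE1-type origin of replication and a β-lactamase gene under its own promoter, so it is propagated in E. coli under ampicillin selection. No mammalian selection marker is annotated, which fits transient transfection use. Small remnants of other vector elements (an SV40 promoter fragment, a multiple cloning site fragment, lac promoter/operator and CAP site, a lacI fragment and a bom fragment) appear to be backbone leftovers rather than functional parts of the payload.

The expression cassette is driven by the human cytomegalovirus immediate-early enhancer and promoter and terminated by the bovine growth hormone polyadenylation signal. A T7 promoter sits just upstream of the coding region and could support in vitro transcription. The open reading frame is a single fusion described as ecTadA-ecTadA*(7.10)-nSaCas9: a wild-type E. coli TadA tRNA adenosine deaminase, followed by a second TadA copy carrying the evolved 7.10 mutations that allow deamination of DNA, followed by a nickase form of SaCas9. The unannotated gaps between these three coding segments are consistent with linkers. Sequence also flanks the fusion at both ends, but the record does not state what it encodes. When guided to a target site, the deaminase converts adenine to inosine, which is read as guanine, while the nickase cuts the unedited strand to favour the edit. No guide RNA cassette is annotated, so a SaCas9-compatible guide must be supplied separately. The two feature tables describe the same sequence with different start coordinates. The associated publication concerns broadening the targeting scope of base editors through Cas9 variants with alternative PAM requirements.
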