Addgene plasmid #119814: SaABEmax
Purpose: A-to-G base editor
Depositing lab: David Liu. Depositing organization: Broad Institute. Publication: Circularly permuted and PAM-modified Cas9 variants broaden the targeting scope of base editors. Huang TP, Zhao KT, Miller SM, Gaudelli NM, Oakes BL, Fellmann C, Savage DF, Liu DR. Nat Biotechnol. 2019 May 20. pii: 10.1038/s41587-019-0134-y. doi: 10.1038/s41587-019-0134-y. PubMed 31110355.
Backbone
  Vector backbone: pCMV with a BR322 origin
  Vector type: Mammalian Expression
Growth in bacteria
  Bacterial resistance: Ampicillin, 100 μg/mL
  Growth temperature: 37°C
  Growth strain: Mach1
  Copy number: Unknown
Gene/Insert
  Gene/Insert name: ecTadA-ecTadA*(7.10)-nSaCas9
  Cloning method: Unknown
Terms and licenses: Academic/Nonprofit Terms; Industry Terms: Not Available to Industry
How to cite: SaABEmax was a gift from David Liu (Addgene plasmid # 119814 ; http://n2t.net/addgene:119814 ; RRID:Addgene_119814)
